Addgene plasmid #208724: pAAV-EF1a-DIO-GRAB_g5-HT3.0mut
Purpose: Expresses the green 5-HT sensor GRAB_g5-HT3.0mut in neurons in the presence of Cre recombinase
Depositing lab: Yulong Li. Depositing organization: Peking University. Publication: Improved green and red GRAB sensors for monitoring spatiotemporal serotonin release in vivo. Deng F, Wan J, Li G, Dong H, Xia X, Wang Y, Li X, Zhuang C, Zheng Y, Liu L, Yan Y, Feng J, Zhao Y, Xie H, Li Y. Nat Methods. 2024 Apr;21(4):692-702. doi: 10.1038/s41592-024-02188-8. Epub 2024 Mar 5. PubMed 38443508.
Backbone
  Vector backbone: pAAV
  Backbone manufacturer: Addgene
  Backbone size w/o insert (bp): 5383
  Vector type: AAV
Growth in bacteria
  Bacterial resistance: Ampicillin, 100 μg/mL
  Growth temperature: 37°C
  Growth strain: NEB Stable
  Copy number: High Copy
Gene/Insert
  Gene/Insert name: Green fluorescent 5-HT sensor GRAB_g5-HT3.0mut
  Species: H. sapiens (human), M. musculus (mouse)
  Insert size (bp): 2151
  Promoter: EF1a
  Cloning method: Gibson Cloning
Terms and licenses: Academic/Nonprofit Terms; Industry Terms: Not Available to Industry
Depositor comments: Please visit https://www.biorxiv.org/content/10.1101/2023.05.27.542566v1 for bioRxiv preprint.
How to cite: pAAV-EF1a-DIO-GRAB_g5-HT3.0mut was a gift from Yulong Li (Addgene plasmid # 208724 ; http://n2t.net/addgene:208724 ; RRID:Addgene_208724)
