[The description below was written by a language model from this plasmid's Addgene catalogue record and pLannotate feature annotations shown in this document.]
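Description:
pAAV-EF1a-DIO-GRAB_g5-HT3.0mut is an AAV transfer plasmid built on a pAAV backbone for Cre-dependent expression of a green fluorescent serotonin (5-HT) sensor variant in neurons. It is propagated in E. coli at high copy from a ColE1/pUC-type origin under ampicillin selection (AmpR with its own bla promoter), and it also carries an f1 phage origin. The expression cassette is flanked by AAV2 inverted terminal repeats, which allow it to be packaged into recombinant AAV particles. One ITR is annotated in full, while the other appears only as short fragments in the sequencing-derived annotation, as is common for these structured repeats.

The human EF-1α promoter drives the cassette, which is followed by a WPRE to enhance transcript stability and expression and by the human growth hormone polyadenylation signal. Between them, the roughly 2.15 kb sensor coding sequence sits in reverse orientation, bracketed by pairs of incompatible lox2272 and loxP sites in opposing orientation (a DIO/FLEx arrangement). Without Cre the open reading frame is antisense to the promoter and is not expressed. Cre recombination inverts the cassette and locks it into the sense orientation, restricting expression to Cre-positive cells.

The sensor itself begins with an Igκ leader peptide. It consists of serotonin receptor-derived sequence (annotated matches to mouse Htr4 and human HTR2C fragments) with an EGFP-related fluorescent module inserted between the receptor segments, consistent with the GRAB design in which ligand-induced receptor conformational change modulates fluorescence. The record does not specify what the "mut" alteration is or state its role. The stated purpose is Cre-dependent expression of this sensor variant in neurons.
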