Features (pLannotate 1.2.2; 27 found; start..end, strand, type, name):
     28..94      +  CDS            small t antigen (fragment): SV40 (simian virus 40) small t antigen
    101..1279    +  promoter       EF-1α promoter: strong constitutive promoter for human elongation factor EF-1α
   1286..1303    +  misc_feature   MCS (fragment): pUC18/19 multiple cloning site
   1310..1343    +  protein_bind   lox2272: Cre-mediated recombination occurs in the 8-bp core sequence (GGATACTT). lox2272 sites are compatible with each other, but incompatible with loxP or loxN sites (Lee and Saito, 1988). Cre recombinase
   1344..1393    -  intron         β-globin intron (fragment): internally truncated intron from human β-globin
   1394..1427    +  protein_bind   loxP: Cre-mediated recombination occurs in the 8-bp core sequence (GCATACAT). Cre recombinase
   1444..1890    -  CDS            HTR2C (fragment): 5HT2C_HUMAN - Also known as HTR1C. Experimental evidence at protein level: Swiss-Prot protein existence level 1. G-protein coupled receptor for 5-hydroxytryptamine (serotonin). Also functions as a receptor for various drugs and psychoactive substances, including ergot alkaloid derivatives, 1-2,5,- dimethoxy-4-iodophenyl-2-aminopropane (DOI) and lysergic acid diethylamide (LSD). Ligand binding causes a conformation change that triggers signaling via guanine nucleotide-binding proteins (G proteins) and modulates the activity of down-stream effectors. Beta-arrestin family members inhibit signalin
   1924..2646    -  CDS            cEGFP: cEGFP is a basic (constitutively fluorescent) green fluorescent protein published in 2008, derived from Aequorea victoria.
   2839..3495    -  CDS            Htr4 (fragment): 5HT4R_MOUSE - Experimental evidence at protein level: Swiss-Prot protein existence level 1. This is one of the several different receptors for 5- hydroxytryptamine (serotonin), a biogenic hormone that functions as a neurotransmitter, a hormone, and a mitogen. The activity of this receptor is mediated by G proteins that stimulate adenylate cyclase (By similarity). From Mus musculus (Mouse).
   3510..3527    -  protein_bind   attB1 (fragment): mutant version of attB; core recombination site for the Gateway® BP reaction BP Clonase™
   3529..3591    -  sig_peptide    Igκ leader: leader sequence from mouse immunoglobulin κ light chain
   3604..3637    -  protein_bind   lox2272: Cre-mediated recombination occurs in the 8-bp core sequence (GGATACTT). lox2272 sites are compatible with each other, but incompatible with loxP or loxN sites (Lee and Saito, 1988). Cre recombinase
   3638..3687    -  intron         β-globin intron (fragment): internally truncated intron from human β-globin
   3688..3721    -  protein_bind   loxP: Cre-mediated recombination occurs in the 8-bp core sequence (GCATACAT). Cre recombinase
   3722..3746    +  misc_feature   MCS (fragment): pBluescript multiple cloning site
   3746..4334    +  misc_feature   WPRE: woodchuck hepatitis virus posttranscriptional regulatory element
   4366..4842    +  polyA_signal   hGH poly(A) signal: human growth hormone polyadenylation signal
   4882..5022    +  repeat_region  AAV2 ITR: inverted terminal repeat of adeno-associated virus serotype 2 inverted
   5027..5078    -  misc_feature   bom (fragment): basis of mobility region from pBR322
   5097..5552    +  rep_origin     f1 ori (sequence partly withheld): f1 bacteriophage origin of replication; arrow indicates direction of (+) strand synthesis
   5553..5602    -  misc_feature   bom (fragment): basis of mobility region from pBR322
   5704..5739    -  CDS            rop (fragment): Rop protein, which maintains plasmids at low copy number; rop
   5834..5938    +  promoter       AmpR promoter: bla
   5939..6799    +  CDS            AmpR: β-lactamase; bla; confers resistance to ampicillin, carbenicillin, and related antibiotics
   6970..7558    +  rep_origin     ori: high-copy-number ColE1/pMB1/pBR322/pUC origin of replication
   7631..7658    +  repeat_region  AAV2 ITR (fragment): inverted terminal repeat of adeno-associated virus serotype 2 inverted
   7687..7714    +  repeat_region  AAV2 ITR (fragment): inverted terminal repeat of adeno-associated virus serotype 2 inverted
>Addgene plasmid #208724 | pAAV-EF1a-DIO-GRAB_g5-HT3.0mut | addgene full sequence | sequence record 412186 | Addgene NGS Result
GCGGCCGCACGCGTAAGCTTTGCAAAGATGGATAAAGTTTTAAACAGAGAGGAATCTTTGCAGCTAATGG
ACCTTCTAGGTCTTGAAAGGAGTGGGAATTGGCTCCGGTGCCCGTCAGTGGGCAGAGCGCACATCGCCCA
CAGTCCCCGAGAAGTTGGGGGGAGGGGTCGGCAATTGAACCGGTGCCTAGAGAAGGTGGCGCGGGGTAAA
CTGGGAAAGTGATGTCGTGTACTGGCTCCGCCTTTTTCCCGAGGGTGGGGGAGAACCGTATATAAGTGCA
GTAGTCGCCGTGAACGTTCTTTTTCGCAACGGGTTTGCCGCCAGAACACAGGTAAGTGCCGTGTGTGGTT
CCCGCGGGCCTGGCCTCTTTACGGGTTATGGCCCTTGCGTGCCTTGAATTACTTCCACCTGGCTGCAGTA
CGTGATTCTTGATCCCGAGCTTCGGGTTGGAAGTGGGTGGGAGAGTTCGAGGCCTTGCGCTTAAGGAGCC
CCTTCGCCTCGTGCTTGAGTTGAGGCCTGGCCTGGGCGCTGGGGCCGCCGCGTGCGAATCTGGTGGCACC
TTCGCGCCTGTCTCGCTGCTTTCGATAAGTCTCTAGCCATTTAAAATTTTTGATGACCTGCTGCGACGCT
TTTTTTCTGGCAAGATAGTCTTGTAAATGCGGGCCAAGATCTGCACACTGGTATTTCGGTTTTTGGGGCC
GCGGGCGGCGACGGGGCCCGTGCGTCCCAGCGCACATGTTCGGCGAGGCGGGGCCTGCGAGCGCGGCCAC
CGAGAATCGGACGGGGGTAGTCTCAAGCTGGCCGGCCTGCTCTGGTGCCTGGCCTCGCGCCGCCGTGTAT
CGCCCCGCCCTGGGCGGCAAGGCTGGCCCGGTCGGCACCAGTTGCGTGAGCGGAAAGATGGCCGCTTCCC
GGCCCTGCTGCAGGGAGCTCAAAATGGAGGACGCGGCGCTCGGGAGAGCGGGCGGGTGAGTCACCCACAC
AAAGGAAAAGGGCCTTTCCGTCCTCAGCCGTCGCTTCATGTGACTCCACGGAGTACCGGGCGCCGTCCAG
GCACCTCGATTAGTTCTCGAGCTTTTGGAGTACGTCGTCTTTAGGTTGGGGGGAGGGGTTTTATGCGATG
GAGTTTCCCCACACTGAGTGGGTGGAGACTGAAGTTAGGCCAGCTTGGCACTTGATGTAATTCTCCTTGG
AATTTGCCCTTTTTGAGTTTGGATCTTGGTTCATTCTCAAGCCTCAGACAGTGGTTCAAAGTTTTTTTCT
TCCATTTCAGGTGTCGTGAGGTACCGGATCCTCTAGAGTCGACTCCGGAATAACTTCGTATAGGATACTT
TATACGAAGTTATGCAGAATGGTAGCTGGATTGTAGCTGCTATTAGCAATATGAAACCTCTTAATAACTT
CGTATAGCATACATTATACGAAGTTATGGCGCATATGTCATTACACACTGCTAATCCTTTCGCTAACCAC
ACTGGAGGGATTTACTGGTAACTCTAAATTCTCAACTTGCATCTCTATACCGGGCTCATTGTCACTGGCT
TTCTCGATCACCGGTTCATTGGTATGCCGATAAATGTTAACATTAAGCTCCCTCCCAGACAAAGCAGTGG
CGGCAACTCTTGGAATCTGCCTGACAGGAGGCTTTTTCTCTACCTTATAATTGCAACGGAGGATGATGAG
GAAGGCACGTCTGAAAGACTTATTCAAGAAGGCATAGAGAAAAGGGTTCAACCCCGAATTGATATAGCCA
AGCCAGAGGAAAGCAGTCCACACCTGCTCGGGGACAGTGTAGTCTATGAAAGGGTCCACAATATTGGTGA
CAAAGAAGGGGGCCCAGCAGAAACAGAAGCAGCCCATGATGACACATAACACCTTGGCTGCCTTGGTCTC
TGTCCTCCAGCGGAAGCGTGCTGCTGCTCCGGTGTTGTACTCCAGCTTGTGCCCCAGGATGTTGCCGTCC
TCCTTGAAGTCGATGCCCTTCAGCTCGATGCGGTTCACCAGGGTGTCGCCCTCGAACTTCACCTCGGCGC
GGGTCTTGTAGTTGCCGTCGTCCTTGAAGAAGATGGTGCGCTCCTGCACGTAGCCTTCGGGCATGGCGGA
CTTGAAGAAGTCGTGCTGCTTCATGTGGTCGGGGTAGCGACTGAAGCACTGCACGCCGTAGGTCAGGGTG
GTCACGAGGGTGGGCCAGGGCACGGGCAGCTTGCCGGTGGTGCAGATGAACTTCAGGGTCAGCTTGCCAT
TGGTGGCATCGCCCTCACCCTCGCCCCGCACGCTGAACTTGTGGCCGTTTACGTCGCCGTCCAGCTCGAC
CAGGATGGGCACCACCCCGGTGAACAGCTCCTCGCCCTTTCTCACCATGCTCCCTCCGGTACCGCCCTTG
TACAGCTCGTCCATGCCGAGAGTGATCCCGGCGGCGGTCACGAACTCCAGCAGGACCATGTGATCGCGCT
TCTCGTTGGGGTCTTTCGAAAGTTTGGACTGCACGCTCAGGTAGTGGTTGTCGGGCAGCAGCACGGGGCC
GTCGCCGATGGGGGTGTTCTGCTGGTAGTGGATGGCGAGCTGCACGCCGCCGTCCTCGATGTTGTGGCGG
ATGTGGAAGATCGCCTTGATGCCGTTCTTCTGCTTGTCGGCCTTGATATAGACGTTTCCTCCCTCCTCCA
GGTCCAGCGCGTCGGTGTCGCGCGGCCCGGCCGGCGCGGGCTCGCCAGGGGCGCCGTTGAGCTGGGTGGG
CAGCGGTTCGGCCTCTGCGCCCCCCGGGCCCGCGCTGCGCTCGGGGCCCAGACCGTTGGGCCTGCGCTCG
GTGCCCCCCGGCGGCGCGGCGACGGCGTCCGGACCCCGCTTAGCCACGACATAGATTCGGTAATAGGCCA
GCACCATGAGGAGAAACGGGATGTAGAAGGCCACCACAGAGCAGGTGATAGCATAGGGCTTGTTGACCAT
GAAGACACACCACGTGGAGTTAGAGTTGTGGCTGAATTTCCTTTTCTCTATCACATCAACTATGCCGATG
TTGTTCCAGCCTTGCATTATGGGGAGAAAAGATATAAACATGGGAAGGACCCAGCAGCCTCCCAACATTA
ATGCGATGCGTAGAGGGGTCATCTTGTTCCTATAAACCAAAGGCTGGCAGCAGATGGCGTAATACCTGTC
CAGGGAAATACAGCACAGGTGAAAGATCGATGCTGTACAAAGGTAGACAAACAGAGAGGTCCGGACCAGG
CAGAACATCTCCCCATAAGCCCAGATGTCTTGGACCAGCTCAATGGCACCAAAGGGCATCACCAGCACCG
AAACCAGCAGGTCAGCAAAGGCGAGAGACACAATGAAATAGTTGGTTTTTATTTTCCTGAGCTGCCTGTC
CCTGCACACAGCCACCATCACCAGCAGGTTGCCCAAGATGGCCATCAGGATAACCACTGCAAGGAACGTG
AGCAGCACGACCTTCTCCACGGACCTGAAACCCTCGTTGGAACTCACATTAGCATCAAGTTTGTCACCGG
TGGTGCCAACTTTTTTGTACAAACTTGTGTCACCAGTGGAACCTGGAACCCAGAGCAGCAGTACCCATAG
CAGGAGTGTGTCTGTCTCCATGGTGGCGCTAGCATAACTTCGTATAAAGTATCCTATACGAAGTTATTTG
CCTTAACCCAGAAATTATCACTGTTATTCTTTAGAATGGTGCAAAGAATAACTTCGTATAATGTATGCTA
TACGAAGTTATGAATTCGATATCAAGCTTATCGATAATCAACCTCTGGATTACAAAATTTGTGAAAGATT
GACTGGTATTCTTAACTATGTTGCTCCTTTTACGCTATGTGGATACGCTGCTTTAATGCCTTTGTATCAT
GCTATTGCTTCCCGTATGGCTTTCATTTTCTCCTCCTTGTATAAATCCTGGTTGCTGTCTCTTTATGAGG
AGTTGTGGCCCGTTGTCAGGCAACGTGGCGTGGTGTGCACTGTGTTTGCTGACGCAACCCCCACTGGTTG
GGGCATTGCCACCACCTGTCAGCTCCTTTCCGGGACTTTCGCTTTCCCCCTCCCTATTGCCACGGCGGAA
CTCATCGCCGCCTGCCTTGCCCGCTGCTGGACAGGGGCTCGGCTGTTGGGCACTGACAATTCCGTGGTGT
TGTCGGGGAAATCATCGTCCTTTCCTTGGCTGCTCGCCTATGTTGCCACCTGGATTCTGCGCGGGACGTC
CTTCTGCTACGTCCCTTCGGCCCTCAATCCAGCGGACCTTCCTTCCCGCGGCCTGCTGCCGGCTCTGCGG
CCTCTTCCGCGTCTTCGCCTTCGCCCTCAGACGAGTCGGATCTCCCTTTGGGCCGCCTCCCCGCATCGAT
ACCGAGCGCTGCTCGAGAGATCTACGGGTGGCATCCCTGTGACCCCTCCCCAGTGCCTCTCCTGGCCCTG
GAAGTTGCCACTCCAGTGCCCACCAGCCTTGTCCTAATAAAATTAAGTTGCATCATTTTGTCTGACTAGG
TGTCCTTCTATAATATTATGGGGTGGAGGGGGGTGGTATGGAGCAAGGGGCAAGTTGGGAAGACAACCTG
TAGGGCCTGCGGGGTCTATTGGGAACCAAGCTGGAGTGCAGTGGCACAATCTTGGCTCACTGCAATCTCC
GCCTCCTGGGTTCAAGCGATTCTCCTGCCTCAGCCTCCCGAGTTGTTGGGATTCCAGGCATGCATGACCA
GGCTCAGCTAATTTTTGTTTTTTTGGTAGAGACGGGGTTTCACCATATTGGCCAGGCTGGTCTCCAACTC
CTAATCTCAGGTGATCTACCCACCTTGGCCTCCCAAATTGCTGGGATTACAGGCGTGAACCACTGCTCCC
TTCCCTGTCCTTCTGATTTTGTAGGTAACCACGTGCGGACCGAGCGGCCGCAGGAACCCCTAGTGATGGA
GTTGGCCACTCCCTCTCTGCGCGCTCGCTCGCTCACTGAGGCCGGGCGACCAAAGGTCGCCCGACGCCCG
GGCTTTGCCCGGGCGGCCTCAGTGAGCGAGCGAGCGCGCAGCTGCCTGCAGGGGCGCCTGATGCGGTATT
TTCTCCTTACGCATCTGTGCGGTATTTCACACCGCATA
[95 nt withheld, positions 5079-5173]
T
[46 nt withheld, positions 5175-5220]
C
[141 nt withheld, positions 5222-5362]
CCTTTGACGTTGGAGTCCACGTTCTTT
[37 nt withheld, positions 5390-5426]
ACTCTATCTCGGGCTATTCTTTTGATTTATAAGGGATTTTGCCGATTTCGGTCTATTGGTTAAAAAATGA
GCTGATTTAACAAAAATTTAACGCGAATTTTAACAAAATATTAACGTTTACAATTTTATGGTGCACTCTC
AGTACAATCTGCTCTGATGCCGCATAGTTAAGCCAGCCCCGACACCCGCCAACACCCGCTGACGCGCCCT
GACGGGCTTGTCTGCTCCCGGCATCCGCTTACAGACAAGCTGTGACCGTCTCCGGGAGCTGCATGTGTCA
GAGGTTTTCACCGTCATCACCGAAACGCGCGAGACGAAAGGGCCTCGTGATACGCCTATTTTTATAGGTT
AATGTCATGATAATAATGGTTTCTTAGACGTCAGGTGGCACTTTTCGGGGAAATGTGCGCGGAACCCCTA
TTTGTTTATTTTTCTAAATACATTCAAATATGTATCCGCTCATGAGACAATAACCCTGATAAATGCTTCA
ATAATATTGAAAAAGGAAGAGTATGAGTATTCAACATTTCCGTGTCGCCCTTATTCCCTTTTTTGCGGCA
TTTTGCCTTCCTGTTTTTGCTCACCCAGAAACGCTGGTGAAAGTAAAAGATGCTGAAGATCAGTTGGGTG
CACGAGTGGGTTACATCGAACTGGATCTCAACAGCGGTAAGATCCTTGAGAGTTTTCGCCCCGAAGAACG
TTTTCCAATGATGAGCACTTTTAAAGTTCTGCTATGTGGCGCGGTATTATCCCGTATTGACGCCGGGCAA
GAGCAACTCGGTCGCCGCATACACTATTCTCAGAATGACTTGGTTGAGTACTCACCAGTCACAGAAAAGC
ATCTTACGGATGGCATGACAGTAAGAGAATTATGCAGTGCTGCCATAACCATGAGTGATAACACTGCGGC
CAACTTACTTCTGACAACGATCGGAGGACCGAAGGAGCTAACCGCTTTTTTGCACAACATGGGGGATCAT
GTAACTCGCCTTGATCGTTGGGAACCGGAGCTGAATGAAGCCATACCAAACGACGAGCGTGACACCACGA
TGCCTGTAGCAATGGCAACAACGTTGCGCAAACTATTAACTGGCGAACTACTTACTCTAGCTTCCCGGCA
ACAATTAATAGACTGGATGGAGGCGGATAAAGTTGCAGGACCACTTCTGCGCTCGGCCCTTCCGGCTGGC
TGGTTTATTGCTGATAAATCTGGAGCCGGTGAGCGTGGGTCTCGCGGTATCATTGCAGCACTGGGGCCAG
ATGGTAAGCCCTCCCGTATCGTAGTTATCTACACGACGGGGAGTCAGGCAACTATGGATGAACGAAATAG
ACAGATCGCTGAGATAGGTGCCTCACTGATTAAGCATTGGTAACTGTCAGACCAAGTTTACTCATATATA
CTTTAGATTGATTTAAAACTTCATTTTTAATTTAAAAGGATCTAGGTGAAGATCCTTTTTGATAATCTCA
TGACCAAAATCCCTTAACGTGAGTTTTCGTTCCACTGAGCGTCAGACCCCGTAGAAAAGATCAAAGGATC
TTCTTGAGATCCTTTTTTTCTGCGCGTAATCTGCTGCTTGCAAACAAAAAAACCACCGCTACCAGCGGTG
GTTTGTTTGCCGGATCAAGAGCTACCAACTCTTTTTCCGAAGGTAACTGGCTTCAGCAGAGCGCAGATAC
CAAATACTGTTCTTCTAGTGTAGCCGTAGTTAGGCCACCACTTCAAGAACTCTGTAGCACCGCCTACATA
CCTCGCTCTGCTAATCCTGTTACCAGTGGCTGCTGCCAGTGGCGATAAGTCGTGTCTTACCGGGTTGGAC
TCAAGACGATAGTTACCGGATAAGGCGCAGCGGTCGGGCTGAACGGGGGGTTCGTGCACACAGCCCAGCT
TGGAGCGAACGACCTACACCGAACTGAGATACCTACAGCGTGAGCTATGAGAAAGCGCCACGCTTCCCGA
AGGGAGAAAGGCGGACAGGTATCCGGTAAGCGGCAGGGTCGGAACAGGAGAGCGCACGAGGGAGCTTCCA
GGGGGAAACGCCTGGTATCTTTATAGTCCTGTCGGGTTTCGCCACCTCTGACTTGAGCGTCGATTTTTGT
GATGCTCGTCAGGGGGGCGGAGCCTATGGAAAAACGCCAGCAACGCGGCCTTTTTACGGTTCCTGGCCTT
TTGCTGGCCTTTTGCTCACATGTCCTGCAGGCAGCTGCGCGCTCGCTCGCTCACTGAGGCCGCCCGGGCG
TCGGGCGACCTTTGGTCGCCCGGCCTCAGTGAGCGAGCGAGCGCGCAGAGAGGGAGTGGCCAACTCCATC
ACTAGGGGTTCCT
